>Addgene plasmid #103721 | LSB-hsa-miR-675-5p | depositor full sequence | sequence record 196490 | Full Sequence
AATTGAGGGGATAACGCAGGAAAGAACATGTGAGCAAAAGGCCAGCAAAAGGCCAGGAACCGTAAAAAGG
CCGCGTTGCTGGCGTTTTTCCATAGGCTCCGCCCCCCTGACGAGCATCACAAAAATCGACGCTCAAGTCA
GAGGTGGCGAAACCCGACAGGACTATAAAGATACCAGGCGTTTCCCCCTGGAAGCTCCCTCGTGCGCTCT
CCTGTTCCGACCCTGCCGCTTACCGGATACCTGTCCGCCTTTCTCCCTTCGGGAAGCGTGGCGCTTTCTC
ATAGCTCACGCTGTAGGTATCTCAGTTCGGTGTAGGTCGTTCGCTCCAAGCTGGGCTGTGTGCACGAACC
CCCCGTTCAGCCCGACCGCTGCGCCTTATCCGGTAACTATCGTCTTGAGTCCAACCCGGTAAGACACGAC
TTATCGCCACTGGCAGCAGCCACTGGTAACAGGATTAGCAGAGCGAGGTATGTAGGCGGTGCTACAGAGT
TCTTGAAGTGGTGGCCTAACTACGGCTACACTAGAAGAACAGTATTTGGTATCTGCGCTCTGCTGAAGCC
AGTTACCTTCGGAAAAAGAGTTGGTAGCTCTTGATCCGGCAAACAAACCACCGCTGGTAGCGGTGGTTTT
TTTGTTTGCAAGCAGCAGATTACGCGCAGAAAAAAAGGATCTCAAGAAGATCCTTTGATCTTTTCTACGG
GGTCTGACGCTCAGTGGAACGAAAACTCACGTTAAGGGATTTTGGTCATGAGATTATCAAAAAGGATCTT
CACCTAGATCCTTTTAAATTAAAAATGAAGTTTTAAATCAATCTAAAGTATATATGAGTAAACTTGGTCT
GACAGTTACCAATGCTTAATCAGTGAGGCACCTATCTCAGCGATCTGTCTATTTCGTTCATCCATAGTTG
CCTGACTCCCCGTCGTGTAGATAACTACGATACGGGAGGGCTTACCATCTGGCCCCAGTGCTGCAATGAT
ACCGCGAGAACCACGCTCACCGGCTCCAGATTTATCAGCAATAAACCAGCCAGCCGGAAGGGCCGAGCGC
AGAAGTGGTCCTGCAACTTTATCCGCCTCCATCCAGTCTATTAATTGTTGCCGGGAAGCTAGAGTAAGTA
GTTCGCCAGTTAATAGTTTGCGCAACGTTGTTGCCATTGCTACAGGCATCGTGGTGTCACGCTCGTCGTT
TGGTATGGCTTCATTCAGCTCCGGTTCCCAACGATCAAGGCGAGTTACATGATCCCCCATGTTGTGCAAA
AAAGCGGTTAGCTCCTTCGGTCCTCCGATCGTTGTCAGAAGTAAGTTGGCCGCAGTGTTATCACTCATGG
TTATGGCAGCACTGCATAATTCTCTTACTGTCATGCCATCCGTAAGATGCTTTTCTGTGACTGGTGAGTA
CTCAACCAAGTCATTCTGAGAATAGTGTATGCGGCGACCGAGTTGCTCTTGCCCGGCGTCAATACGGGAT
AATACCGCGCCACATAGCAGAACTTTAAAAGTGCTCATCATTGGAAAACGTTCTTCGGGGCGAAAACTCT
CAAGGATCTTACCGCTGTTGAGATCCAGTTCGATGTAACCCACTCGTGCACCCAACTGATCTTCAGCATC
TTTTACTTTCACCAGCGTTTCTGGGTGAGCAAAAACAGGAAGGCAAAATGCCGCAAAAAAGGGAATAAGG
GCGACACGGAAATGTTGAATACTCATACTCTTCCTTTTTCAATATTATTGAAGCATTTATCAGGGTTATT
GTCTCATGAGCGGATACATATTTGAATGTAGCTCCGAATTTCTCGAGGGCTTGTCGACGACGGCGGTCTC
CGTCGTCAGGATCATGAATTCGACCCGCCTGCCACCATGACCGAGTACAAGCCCACGGTGCGCCTCGCCA
CCCGCGACGACGTCCCCCGGGCCGTACGCACCCTCGCCGCCGCGTTCGCCGACTACCCCGCCACGCGCCA
CACCGTCGACCCGGACCGCCACATCGAGCGGGTCACCGAGCTGCAAGAACTCTTCCTCACGCGCGTCGGG
CTCGACATCGGCAAGGTGTGGGTCGCGGACGACGGCGCCGCGGTGGCGGTCTGGACCACGCCGGAGAGCG
TCGAAGCGGGGGCGGTGTTCGCCGAGATCGGCCCGCGCATGGCCGAGTTGAGCGGTTCCCGGCTGGCCGC
GCAGCAACAGATGGAAGGCCTCCTGGCGCCGCACCGGCCCAAGGAGCCCGCGTGGTTCCTGGCCACCGTC
GGCGTCTCGCCCGACCACCAGGGCAAGGGTCTGGGCAGCGCCGTCGTGCTCCCCGGAGTGGAGGCGGCCG
AGCGCGCCGGGGTGCCCGCCTTCCTGGAGACATCCGCGCCCCGCAACCTCCCCTTCTACGAGCGGCTCGG
CTTCACCGTCACCGCCGACGTCGAGGTGCCCGAAGGACCGCGCACCTGGTGCATGACCCGCAAGCCCGGT
GCCTGATACGCGTGAATTCACTCCTCAGGTGCAGGCTGCCTATCAGAAGGTGGTGGCTGGTGTGGCCAAT
GCCCTGGCTCACAAATACCACTGAGATCTTTTTCCCTCTGCCAAAAATTATGGGGACATCATGAAGCCCC
TTGAGCATCTGACTTCTGGCTAATAAAGGAAATTTATTTTCATTGCAATAGTGTGTTGGAATTTTTTGTG
TCTCTCACTCGGAAGGACATATGGGAGGGCAAATCATTTAAAACATCAGAATGAGTATTTGGTTTAGAGT
TTGGCAACATATGCCCATATGCTGGCTGCCATGAACAAAGGTTGGCTATAAAGAGGTCATCAGTATATGA
AACAGCCCCCTGCTGTCCATTCCTTATTCCATAGAAAAGCCTTGACTTGAGGTTAGATTTTTTTTATATT
TTGTTTTGTGTTATTTTTTTCTTTAACATCCCTAAAATTTTCCTTACATGTTTTACTAGCCAGATTTTTC
CTCCTCTCCTGACTACTCCCAGTCATAGCTGTCCCTCTTCTCTTATGGAGATCCCTCGACCTGCAGCCCA
AGCTTGAATTCTCTAGAATTACCCTGTTATCCCTATGCTTGGTTTACCGAGCTCTTATTGGTTTTCAAAC
TTCATTGACTGTGCCCAACGCGCCTGGGAGCTCACGGGGACAGCCCCCCCCCAAAGCCCCCAGGGATGTA
ATTACGTCCCTCCCCCGCTAGGGGGCAGCAGCGAGCCGCCCGGGGCTCCGCTCCGGTCCGGCGCTCCCCC
CGCATCCCCGAGCCGGCAGCGTGCGGGGACAGCCCGGGCACGGGGAAGGTGGCACGGGATCGCTTTCCTC
TGAACGCTTCTCGCTGCTCTTTGAGCCTGCAGACACCTGGGGGGATACGGGGAAAAAGCTAGGCTGAAAG
ACCGGTTCTTAGAATGACACGCGCCTGGGAGCTCACGGGGACAGCCCCCCCCCAAAGCCCCCAGGGATGT
AATTACGTCCCTCCCCCGCTAGGGGGCAGCAGCGAGCCGCCCGGGGCTCCGCTCCGGTCCGGCGCTCCCC
CCGCATCCCCGAGCCGGCAGCGTGCGGGGACAGCCCGGGCACGGGGAAGGTGGCACGGGATCGCTTTCCT
CTGAACGCTTCTCGCTGCTCTTTGAGCCTGCAGACACCTGGGGGGATACGGGGAAAAAGCTAACTTCTGA
GACGACAACTTTGTATAGAAAAGTTGGCTCCGAATTCGCCCTTGACAGCAGAGATCCAGTTTGGTTAATT
AATTGGCTCCGGTGCCCGTCAGTGGGCAGAGCGCACATCGCCCACAGTCCCCGAGAAGTTGTGGGGAGGG
GTCGGCAATTGAACCGGTGCCTAGAGAAGGTGGCGCGGGGTAAACTGGGAAAGTGATGTCGTGTACTGGC
TCCGCCTTTTTCCCGAGGGTGGGGGAGAACCGTATATAAGTGCAGTAGTCGCCGTGAACGTTCTTTTTCG
CAACGGGTTTGCCGCCAGAACACAGGTAAGTGCCGTGTGTGGTTCCCGCGGGCCTGGCCTCTTTACGGGT
TATGGCCCTTGCGTGCCTTGAATTACTTCCACCTGGCTGCAGTACGTGATTCTTGATCCCGAGCTTCGGG
TTGGAAGTGGGTGGGAGAGTTCGAGGCCTTGCGCTTAAGGAGCCCCTTCGCCTCGTGCTTGAGTTGAGGC
CTGGCCTGGGCGCTGGGGCCGCCGCGTGCGAATCTGGTGGCACCTTCGCGCCTGTCTCGCTGCTTTCGAT
AAGTCTCTAGCCATTTAAAATTTTTGATGACCTGCTGCGACGCTTTTTTTCTGGCAAGATAGTCTTGTAA
ATGCGGGCCAAGATCTGCACACTGGTATTTCGGTTTTTGGGGCCGCGGGCGGCGACGGGGCCCGTGCGTC
CCAGCGCACATGTTCGGCGAGGCGGGGCCTGCGAGCGCGGCCACCGAGAATCGGACGGGGGTAGTCTCAA
GCTGGCCGGCCTGCTCTGGTGCCTGGCCTCGCGCCGCCGTGTATCGCCCCGCCCTGGGCGGCAAGGCTGG
CCCGGTCGGCACCAGTTGCGTGAGCGGAAAGATGGCCGCTTCCCGGCCCTGCTGCAGGGAGCTCAAAATG
GAGGACGCGGCGCTCGGGAGAGCGGGCGGGTGAGTCACCCACACAAAGGAAAAGGGCCTTTCCGTCCTCA
GCCGTCGCTTCATGTGACTCCACGGAGTACCGGGCGCCGTCCAGGCACCTCGATTAGTTCTCGAGCTTTT
GGAGTACGTCGTCTTTAGGTTGGGGGGAGGGGTTTTATGCGATGGAGTTTCCCCACACTGAGTGGGTGGA
GACTGAAGTTAGGCCAGCTTGGCACTTGATGTAATTCTCCTTGGAATTTGCCCTTTTTGAGTTTGGATCT
TGGTTCATTCTCAAGCCTCAGACAGTGGTTCAAAGTTTTTTTCTTCCATTTCAGGTGTCGTGAGAAGGGC
GAATTCGACCCAAGTTTGTACAAAAAAGCAGGCTGGATCCAGGTGCCACCATGGTGAGCGAGCTGATTAA
GGAGAACATGCACATGAAGCTGTACATGGAGGGCACCGTGAACAACCACCACTTCAAGTGCACATCCGAG
GGCGAAGGCAAGCCCTACGAGGGCACCCAGACCATGAGAATCAAGGCGGTCGAGGGCGGCCCTCTCCCCT
TCGCCTTCGACATCCTGGCTACCAGCTTCATGTACGGCAGCAAAACCTTCATCAACCACACCCAGGGCAT
CCCCGACTTCTTTAAGCAGTCCTTCCCCGAGGGCTTCACATGGGAGAGAGTCACCACATACGAAGATGGG
GGCGTGCTGACCGCTACCCAGGACACCAGCCTCCAGGACGGCTGCCTCATCTACAACGTCAAGATCAGAG
GGGTGAACTTCCCATCCAACGGCCCTGTGATGCAGAAGAAAACACTCGGCTGGGAGGCCTCCACCGAGAC
ACTGTACCCCGCTGACGGCGGCCTGGAAGGCAGAGCCGACATGGCCCTGAAGCTCGTGGGCGGGGGCCAC
CTGATCTGCAACCTTAAGACCACATACAGATCCAAGAAACCCGCTAAGAACCTCAAGATGCCCGGCGTCT
ACTATGTGGACAGGAGACTGGAAAGAATCAAGGAGGCCGACAAAGAGACATACGTCGAGCAGCACGAGGT
GGCTGTGGCCAGATACTGCGACCTCCCTAGCAAACTGGGGCACAAACTTAATTGAGAATTCTACCACCCA
GCTTTCTTGTACAAAGTGGTACGTCTCAAGACCAGAGGTCTCTGCTTATAGCAACCACTGTGGGCCCTCT
CCGCACCACACTGTGGGCCCTCTCCGCACCACACTGTGGGCCCTCTCCGCACCACACTGTGGGCCCTCTC
CGCACCACAACCAGAAGAGACCTGTGCTTCACTCCTCAGGTGCAGGCTGCCTATCAGAAGGTGGTGGCTG
GTGTGGCCAATGCCCTGGCTCACAAATACCACTGAGATCTTTTTCCCTCTGCCAAAAATTATGGGGACAT
CATGAAGCCCCTTGAGCATCTGACTTCTGGCTAATAAAGGAAATTTATTTTCATTGCAATAGTGTGTTGG
AATTTTTTGTGTCTCTCACTCGGAAGGACATATGGGAGGGCAAATCATTTAAAACATCAGAATGAGTATT
TGGTTTAGAGTTTGGCAACATATGCCCATATGCTGGCTGCCATGAACAAAGGTTGGCTATAAAGAGGTCA
TCAGTATATGAAACAGCCCCCTGCTGTCCATTCCTTATTCCATAGAAAAGCCTTGACTTGAGGTTAGATT
TTTTTTATATTTTGTTTTGTGTTATTTTTTTCTTTAACATCCCTAAAATTTTCCTTACATGTTTTACTAG
CCAGATTTTTCCTCCTCTCCTGACTACTCCCAGTCATAGCTGTCCCTCTTCTCTTATGGAGATCCCGAGC
GGTGCGTTTTTATGCTTGTAGTATTGTATAATGTTTTTAAGATCCAAGCTTCTGACCTCTTCTCTTCCTC
CCACAGGGCCTCGAGACAATTGCATCGATGGTACCAGTGAAAGTCTGCAATGAATTCGAGTTGGCGCGCC
TGTCATTCTAAATCTCTCTTTCAGCCTAAAGCTTTTTCCCCGTATCCCCCCAGGTGTCTGCAGGCTCAAA
GAGCAGCGAGAAGCGTTCAGAGGAAAGCGATCCCGTGCCACCTTCCCCGTGCCCGGGCTGTCCCCGCACG
CTGCCGGCTCGGGGATGCGGGGGGAGCGCCGGACCGGAGCGGAGCCCCGGGCGGCTCGCTGCTGCCCCCT
AGCGGGGGAGGGACGTAATTACATCCCTGGGGGCTTTGGGAGGGGGCTGTCCCCGTGAGCTCCCAGGCGC
GCCTGTCATTCTAAATCTCTCTTTCAGCCTAAAGCTTTTTCCCCGTATCCCCCCAGGTGTCTGCAGGCTC
AAAGAGCAGCGAGAAGCGTTCAGAGGAAAGCGATCCCGTGCCACCTTCCCCGTGCCCGGGCTGTCCCCGC
ACGCTGCCGGCTCGGGGATGCGGGGGGAGCGCCGGACCGGAGCGGAGCCCCGGGCGGCTCGCTGCTGCCC
CCTAGCGGGGGAGGGACGTAATTACATCCCTGGGGGCTTTGGGGGGGGGCTGTCCCCGTGAGCTCCCAGG
CGCGCCAACTCGGTACCGTATCGATGTCGACGTTAACGCTAGTGATATCAACTTTGTATAGAAAAGTTGG
CTCCGAATTCGCCCTTGACAGCAGAGATCCAGTTTGGTTAATTAATTGGCTCCGGTGCCCGTCAGTGGGC
AGAGCGCACATCGCCCACAGTCCCCGAGAAGTTGTGGGGAGGGGTCGGCAATTGAACCGGTGCCTAGAGA
AGGTGGCGCGGGGTAAACTGGGAAAGTGATGTCGTGTACTGGCTCCGCCTTTTTCCCGAGGGTGGGGGAG
AACCGTATATAAGTGCAGTAGTCGCCGTGAACGTTCTTTTTCGCAACGGGTTTGCCGCCAGAACACAGGT
AAGTGCCGTGTGTGGTTCCCGCGGGCCTGGCCTCTTTACGGGTTATGGCCCTTGCGTGCCTTGAATTACT
TCCACCTGGCTGCAGTACGTGATTCTTGATCCCGAGCTTCGGGTTGGAAGTGGGTGGGAGAGTTCGAGGC
CTTGCGCTTAAGGAGCCCCTTCGCCTCGTGCTTGAGTTGAGGCCTGGCCTGGGCGCTGGGGCCGCCGCGT
GCGAATCTGGTGGCACCTTCGCGCCTGTCTCGCTGCTTTCGATAAGTCTCTAGCCATTTAAAATTTTTGA
TGACCTGCTGCGACGCTTTTTTTCTGGCAAGATAGTCTTGTAAATGCGGGCCAAGATCTGCACACTGGTA
TTTCGGTTTTTGGGGCCGCGGGCGGCGACGGGGCCCGTGCGTCCCAGCGCACATGTTCGGCGAGGCGGGG
CCTGCGAGCGCGGCCACCGAGAATCGGACGGGGGTAGTCTCAAGCTGGCCGGCCTGCTCTGGTGCCTGGC
CTCGCGCCGCCGTGTATCGCCCCGCCCTGGGCGGCAAGGCTGGCCCGGTCGGCACCAGTTGCGTGAGCGG
AAAGATGGCCGCTTCCCGGCCCTGCTGCAGGGAGCTCAAAATGGAGGACGCGGCGCTCGGGAGAGCGGGC
GGGTGAGTCACCCACACAAAGGAAAAGGGCCTTTCCGTCCTCAGCCGTCGCTTCATGTGACTCCACGGAG
TACCGGGCGCCGTCCAGGCACCTCGATTAGTTCTCGAGCTTTTGGAGTACGTCGTCTTTAGGTTGGGGGG
AGGGGTTTTATGCGATGGAGTTTCCCCACACTGAGTGGGTGGAGACTGAAGTTAGGCCAGCTTGGCACTT
GATGTAATTCTCCTTGGAATTTGCCCTTTTTGAGTTTGGATCTTGGTTCATTCTCAAGCCTCAGACAGTG
GTTCAAAGTTTTTTTCTTCCATTTCAGGTGTCGTGAGAAGGGCGAATTCGACCCAAGTTTGTACAAAAAA
GCAGGCTCGCCACCATGGTGAGCAAGGGCGAGGAGCTGTTCACCGGGGTGGTGCCCATCCTGGTCGAGCT
GGACGGCGACGTAAACGGCCACAAGTTCAGCGTGAGGGGCGAGGGCGAGGGCGATGCCACCAACGGCAAG
CTGACCCTGAAGTTCATCTGCACCACCGGCAAGCTGCCCGTGCCCTGGCCCACCCTCGTGACCACCCTGA
GCCACGGCGTGCAGTGCTTCGCCCGCTACCCCGACCACATGAAGCAGCACGACTTCTTCAAGTCCGCCAT
GCCCGAAGGCTACGTCCAGGAGCGCACCATCTTCTTCAAGGACGACGGCACCTACAAGACCCGCGCCGAG
GTGAAGTTCGAGGGCGACACCCTAGTGAACCGCATCGAGCTGAAGGGCGTCGACTTCAAGGAGGACGGCA
ACATCCTGGGGCACAAGCTGGAGTACAACTTCAACAGCCACAACATCTATATCATGGCCGTCAAGCAGAA
GAACGGCATCAAGGTGAACTTCAAGATCCGCCACAACGTGGAGGACGGCAGCGTGCAGCTCGCCGACCAC
TACCAGCAGAACACCCCCATCGGCGACGGCCCCGTGCTGCTGCCCGACAGCCACTACCTGAGCACCCAGT
CCGTGCTGAGCAAAGACCCCAACGAGAAGCGCGATCACATGGTCCTGCTGGAGTTCCGCACCGCCGCCGG
GATCACTCTCGGCATGGACGAGCTGTACAAGTAATACCACCCAGCTTTCTTGTACAAAGTGGTACGCGTG
AATTCACTCCTCAGGTGCAGGCTGCCTATCAGAAGGTGGTGGCTGGTGTGGCCAATGCCCTGGCTCACAA
ATACCACTGAGATCTTTTTCCCTCTGCCAAAAATTATGGGGACATCATGAAGCCCCTTGAGCATCTGACT
TCTGGCTAATAAAGGAAATTTATTTTCATTGCAATAGTGTGTTGGAATTTTTTGTGTCTCTCACTCGGAA
GGACATATGGGAGGGCAAATCATTTAAAACATCAGAATGAGTATTTGGTTTAGAGTTTGGCAACATATGC
CCATATGCTGGCTGCCATGAACAAAGGTTGGCTATAAAGAGGTCATCAGTATATGAAACAGCCCCCTGCT
GTCCATTCCTTATTCCATAGAAAAGCCTTGACTTGAGGTTAGATTTTTTTTATATTTTGTTTTGTGTTAT
TTTTTTCTTTAACATCCCTAAAATTTTCCTTACATGTTTTACTAGCCAGATTTTTCCTCCTCTCCTGACT
ACTCCCAGTCATAGCTGTCCCTCTTCTCTTATGGAGATCCCTCGACCTGCAGCCCAAGCTTGGCGTAATC
ATGGTCATAGCTGTTTCCTGTGTGAAATTGTTATCCGCTCACAATTCCACACAACATACGAGCCGGAAGC
ATAAAGTGTAAAGCCTGGGGTGCCTAATGAGTGAGCTAACTCACATTAATTGCGTTGCGCTCACTGCCCG
CTTTCCAGTCGGGAAACCTGTCGTGCCAGCGGATCGACAGTACTAAGCTTGGTCTAATACCCAATCTCTC
GTCTTATCCAGATGTTTTATACGCCTCTGGCCCGTGTCTCAAAATCTCTGATGTTACATTGCACAAGATA
AAATAATATCATCATGAACAATAAAACTGTCTGCTTACATAAACAGTAATACAAGGGGTGTTATGAGCCA
TATTCAACGGGAAACGTCGAGGCCGCGATTAAATTCCAACATGGATGCTGATTTATATGGGTATAAATGG
GCTCGCGATAATGTCGGGCAATCAGGTGCGACAATCTATCGCTTGTATGGGAAGCCCGATGCGCCAGAGT
TGTTTCTGAAACATGGCAAAGGTAGCGTTGCCAATGATGTTACAGATGAGATGGTCAGACTAAACTGGCT
GACGGAATTTATGCCTCTTCCGACCATCAAGCATTTTATCCGTACTCCTGATGATGCATGGTTACTCACC
ACTGCGATCCCCGGAAAAACAGCATTCCAGGTATTAGAAGAATATCCTGATTCAGGTGAAAATATTGTTG
ATGCGCTGGCAGTGTTCCTGCGCCGGTTGCATTCGATTCCTGTTTGTAATTGTCCTTTTAACAGCGATCG
CGTATTTCGTCTCGCTCAGGCGCAATCACGAATGAATAACGGTTTGGTTGATGCGAGTGATTTTGATGAC
GAGCGTAATGGCTGGCCTGTTGAACAAGTCTGGAAAGAAATGCATAAACTTTTGCCATTCTCACCGGATT
CAGTCGTCACTCATGGTGATTTCTCACTTGATAACCTTATTTTTGACGAGGGGAAATTAATAGGTTGTAT
TGATGTTGGACGAGTCGGAATCGCAGACCGATACCAGGATCTTGCCATCCTATGGAACTGCCTCGGTGAG
TTTTCTCCTTCATTACAGAAACGGCTTTTTCAAAAATATGGTATTGATAATCCTGATATGAATAAATTGC
AGTTTCATTTGATGCTCGATGAGTTTTTCTAATCAGAATTGGTTAATTGGTTGTAACACTGGCAGAGCAT
TACGCTGACTTGACGGGACGGCGCAAGCTCATGACCAAAATCCCTTAACGTGAGTTACGCGTCGTTCCAC
TGAGCGTCAGAGGTATCACTAGTATTACAGAGGTAAGTTATAACAGTCGCCTAACCC
Features (pLannotate 1.2.2; 28 found; start..end, strand, type, name):
     87..675     -  rep_origin     ori: high-copy-number ColE1/pMB1/pBR322/pUC origin of replication
    846..1706    -  CDS            AmpR: β-lactamase; bla; confers resistance to ampicillin, carbenicillin, and related antibiotics
   1707..1778    -  promoter       AmpR promoter: bla
   1857..2456    +  CDS            PuroR: puromycin N-acetyltransferase; pac from Streptomyces alboniger; confers resistance to puromycin
   2461..2541    +  CDS            HBB (fragment): HBB_PONPY - Experimental evidence at transcript level: Swiss-Prot protein existence level 2. Involved in oxygen transport from the lung to the various peripheral tissues. From Pongo pygmaeus (Bornean orangutan).
   2612..2667    +  polyA_signal   β-globin poly(A) signal: rabbit β-globin polyadenylation signal (Gil and Proudfoot, 1987)
   3646..3666    +  protein_bind   attB4: mutant version of attB; core recombination site for the Gateway® BP reaction BP Clonase™
   3734..3945    +  promoter       EF-1α core promoter: core promoter for human elongation factor EF-1α
   3946..4884    +  intron         EF-1α intron A: intron upstream of the start codon of human EF-1α
   4911..4931    +  protein_bind   attB1: mutant version of attB; core recombination site for the Gateway® BP reaction BP Clonase™
   4951..5646    +  CDS            mKate2: mKate2 is a basic (constitutively fluorescent) red fluorescent protein published in 2009, derived from Entacmaea quadricolor. It is reported to be a rapidly-maturing monomer with moderate acid sensitivity.
   5666..5690    -  protein_bind   attB2: mutant version of attB; recombination site for the Gateway® BP reaction BP Clonase™
   5838..5912    +  CDS            HBB (fragment): HBB_PONPY - Experimental evidence at transcript level: Swiss-Prot protein existence level 2. Involved in oxygen transport from the lung to the various peripheral tissues. From Pongo pygmaeus (Bornean orangutan).
   5983..6038    +  polyA_signal   β-globin poly(A) signal: rabbit β-globin polyadenylation signal (Gil and Proudfoot, 1987)
   6422..6447    +  misc_feature   SA: splice acceptor site
   7119..7139    +  protein_bind   attB4: mutant version of attB; core recombination site for the Gateway® BP reaction BP Clonase™
   7207..7418    +  promoter       EF-1α core promoter: core promoter for human elongation factor EF-1α
   7419..8357    +  intron         EF-1α intron A: intron upstream of the start codon of human EF-1α
   8384..8404    +  protein_bind   attB1: mutant version of attB; core recombination site for the Gateway® BP reaction BP Clonase™
   8415..9131    +  CDS            EBFP2: EBFP2 is a basic (constitutively fluorescent) blue fluorescent protein published in 2007, derived from Aequorea victoria. It is reported to be a rapidly-maturing monomer with moderate acid sensitivity.
   9139..9163    -  protein_bind   attB2: mutant version of attB; recombination site for the Gateway® BP reaction BP Clonase™
   9167..9247    +  CDS            HBB (fragment): HBB_PONPY - Experimental evidence at transcript level: Swiss-Prot protein existence level 2. Involved in oxygen transport from the lung to the various peripheral tissues. From Pongo pygmaeus (Bornean orangutan).
   9318..9373    +  polyA_signal   β-globin poly(A) signal: rabbit β-globin polyadenylation signal (Gil and Proudfoot, 1987)
   9756..9778    -  protein_bind   lac operator (fragment): The lac repressor binds to the lac operator to inhibit transcription in E. coli. This inhibition can be relieved by adding lactose or isopropyl-β-D-thiogalactopyranoside (IPTG). lac repressor encoded by lacI
   9782..9812    -  promoter       lac promoter: promoter for the E. coli lac operon
   9827..9848    -  protein_bind   CAP binding site: CAP binding activates transcription in the presence of cAMP. E. coli catabolite activator protein
   9861..9900    -  CDS            lacI (fragment): lac repressor; lacI; The lac repressor binds to the lac operator to inhibit transcription in E. coli. This inhibition can be relieved by adding lactose or isopropyl-β-D-thiogalactopyranoside (IPTG).
  10073..10882   +  CDS            KanR: aminoglycoside phosphotransferase; aph(3')-Ia; confers resistance to kanamycin in bacteria or G418 (Geneticin®) in eukaryotes
