[The description below was written by a language model from this plasmid's Addgene catalogue record and pLannotate feature annotations shown in this document.]
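Description:
LSB-hsa-miR-675-5p is a mammalian expression and synthetic biology plasmid of about 11 kb, built on the Low Sensor Backbone (LSB). It reports the activity of the human microRNA miR-675-5p by fluorescence. In bacteria it replicates from a high-copy ColE1/pUC-type origin and carries both a β-lactamase gene and an aph(3')-Ia kanamycin resistance gene, matching the dual ampicillin and kanamycin selection in the record.

The payload consists of two parallel transcription units of nearly identical design. Each has the human EF-1α core promoter with its intron A, a fluorescent protein coding sequence flanked by Gateway attB-type recombination scars, and a rabbit β-globin 3' region with its polyadenylation signal. The first unit encodes the red protein mKate2 and, according to the record, carries the miR-675-5p target in its 3' UTR. The target site itself is not annotated in the feature table, although there is an unannotated gap between mKate2 and the β-globin sequences. The second unit encodes the blue protein EBFP2 and serves as an internal reference that the miRNA does not regulate. When miR-675-5p is active in a transfected cell, mKate2 output falls relative to EBFP2, so the red-to-blue ratio measures miRNA activity while normalising for plasmid dosage.

A puromycin N-acetyltransferase gene with a third β-globin poly(A) region allows puromycin selection in mammalian cells, but no promoter for it is annotated. The depositor notes that the repeated poly(A) elements make the plasmid inherently unstable. The depositor also notes that the physical plasmid differs slightly from the deposited sequence, with short insertions flanking the puromycin gene that do not impair selection.
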