Addgene plasmid #103721: LSB-hsa-miR-675-5p
Purpose: Used to sense miRNA activity using fluorescence based tools. hsa-miR-675-5p target in 3' UTR of of mKate. miRNA activity can be measured by the repression of mKate2 relative to EBFP2 fluorescent proteins . Plasmid is inherently unstable; please see Depositor Comments
Depositing lab: Ron Weiss. Depositing organization: Massachusetts Institute of Technology. Publication: A mixed antagonistic/synergistic miRNA repression model enables accurate predictions of multi-input miRNA sensor activity. Gam JJ, Babb J, Weiss R. Nat Commun. 2018 Jun 22;9(1):2430. doi: 10.1038/s41467-018-04575-0. PubMed 29934631.
Backbone
  Vector backbone: Low Sensor Backbone (LSB)
  Vector type: Mammalian Expression, Synthetic Biology
Growth in bacteria
  Bacterial resistance: Ampicillin and Kanamycin, 100 & 50 μg/mL
  Growth temperature: 30°C
  Growth strain: NEB Stable
  Copy number: High Copy
Gene/Insert
  Gene/Insert name: hsa-miR-675-5p target
  Species: H. sapiens (human)
  Entrez Gene: MIR675 (a.k.a. MIRN675, hsa-mir-675)
  Promoter: EF-1a
  Cloning method: Gibson Cloning
Terms and licenses: Academic/Nonprofit Terms; Industry Terms: Not Available to Industry
Depositor comments: Please note that this plasmid is inherently unstable due to a repeating poly A element. We recommend performing a diagnostic digest on multiple colonies upon receipt. The depositors would like to note the presence of several discrepancies between the depositor sequence and physical plasmid sequence. In particular, the sequences upstream and downstream of the puromycin coding region have 10 bp insertions which do not affect the ability to perform puromycin selection. The sequences for those regions within the physical plasmids are as follows: Upstream of Puro: GAATTCGACCGCCTGTCTCAAGGTGCCACC; Downstream of Puro: GCTTTGAGACTACGCGTGAATTCACTCCTC. Please contact if you are interested in this plasmid prior to placing an order.
How to cite: LSB-hsa-miR-675-5p was a gift from Ron Weiss (Addgene plasmid # 103721 ; http://n2t.net/addgene:103721 ; RRID:Addgene_103721)
