>Addgene plasmid #103721 | LSB-hsa-miR-675-5p | depositor partial sequence | sequence record 196491 | hsa-miR-675-5p target
CACTGTGGGCCCTCTCCGCACCA
