>Addgene plasmid #103721 | LSB-hsa-miR-675-5p | addgene partial sequence | sequence record 213087 | mKate2-F 5'-ACCCGCTAAGAACCTCAAGA-3'
CGACAAAGAGACATACGTCGAGCAGCACGAGGTGGCTGTGGCCAGATACTGCGACCTCCCTAGCAAACTG
GGGCACAAACTTAATTGAGAATTCTACCACCCAGCTTTCTTGTACAAAGTGGTACGTCTCAAGACCAGAG
GTCTCTGCTTATAGCAACCACTGTGGGCCCTCTCCGCACCACACTGTGGGCCCTCTCCGCACCACACTGT
GGGCCCTCTCCGCACCACACTGTGGGCCCTCTCCGCACCACAACCAGAAGAGACCTGTGCTTCACTCCTC
AGGTGCAGGCTGCCTATCAGAAGGTGGTGGCTGGTGTGGCCAATGCCCTGGCTCACAAATACCACTGAGA
TCTTTTTCCCTCTGCCAAAAATTATGGGGACATCATGAAGCCCCTTGAGCATCTGACTTCTGGCTAATAA
AGGAAATTTATTTTCATTGCAATAGTGTGTTGGAA
